Addgene plasmid #99648: pETDuet RagA-RagC(K84T))
Purpose: Bacterial expression of RagA-RagC(K84T)
Depositing lab: David Sabatini & Kuang Shen. Depositing organization: Whitehead Institute for Biomedical Research. Publication: Intersubunit Crosstalk in the Rag GTPase Heterodimer Enables mTORC1 to Respond Rapidly to Amino Acid Availability. Shen K, Choe A, Sabatini DM. Mol Cell. 2017 Oct 17. pii: S1097-2765(17)30704-9. doi: 10.1016/j.molcel.2017.09.026. PubMed 29056322.
Backbone
  Vector backbone: pETDuet
  Vector type: Bacterial Expression
Growth in bacteria
  Bacterial resistance: Ampicillin, 100 μg/mL
  Growth temperature: 37°C
  Growth strain: DH5alpha
  Copy number: Unknown
Gene/Insert 1
  Gene/Insert name: RagA
  Species: H. sapiens (human)
  Entrez Gene: RRAGA (a.k.a. FIP-1, FIP1, RAGA)
  Tag / fusion protein: His tag (C terminal on insert)
Gene/Insert 2
  Gene/Insert name: RagC
  Species: H. sapiens (human)
  Mutation: K84T
  Entrez Gene: RRAGC (a.k.a. GTR2, RAGC, TIB929)
Terms and licenses: Academic/Nonprofit Terms; Industry Terms: Not Available to Industry
How to cite: pETDuet RagA-RagC(K84T)) was a gift from David Sabatini & Kuang Shen (Addgene plasmid # 99648 ; http://n2t.net/addgene:99648 ; RRID:Addgene_99648)
