[The description below was written by a language model from this plasmid's Addgene catalogue record and the feature table of its GenBank file.]
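Description:
pETDuet RagA-RagC(K84T) is a 7,469 bp bacterial co-expression plasmid built on the pETDuet backbone. It is designed to produce the two subunits of the human Rag GTPase heterodimer together in E. coli. The backbone carries a ColE1/pBR322-type origin with the bom mobilisation region and the rop gene, which restrains copy number; the catalogue lists copy number as unknown. It also has an f1 phage origin and a beta-lactamase gene for ampicillin selection. A lacI gene under its own promoter supplies the lac repressor.

The payload consists of two tandem expression units, each headed by a T7 promoter followed directly by a lac operator. Transcription therefore requires a host that supplies T7 RNA polymerase and is held off until induction with IPTG. The first unit has an annotated T7 gene 10 ribosome binding site and ends in an 8xHis tag, consistent with the catalogue entry for human RagA (RRAGA) carrying a C-terminal His tag. The second unit lies between the downstream T7 promoter and a single annotated T7 terminator, and by position it would hold human RagC (RRAGC) with the K84T substitution. The feature table does not annotate either Rag coding sequence, so these placements are inferred. A vector-derived S-Tag sequence sits just before the terminator, but the record lists no tag on RagC and does not indicate whether the S-Tag is in frame with it.

With only RagA listed as tagged, affinity purification through the His tag should co-purify the associated RagC partner. The associated study examined intersubunit communication in the Rag heterodimer and mTORC1 responses to amino acid availability. The record does not state the functional effect of K84T.
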