LOCUS       Exported 7469 bp ds-DNA circular SYN 13-MAY-2021
DEFINITION  Bacterial expression of RagA-RagC(K84T).
ACCESSION   .
VERSION     .
KEYWORDS    pETDuet RagA-RagC(K84T))
SOURCE      synthetic DNA construct
  ORGANISM  synthetic DNA construct
REFERENCE   1 (bases 1 to 7469)
  AUTHORS   Shen K, Choe A, Sabatini DM
  TITLE     Intersubunit Crosstalk in the Rag GTPase Heterodimer Enables mTORC1
            to Respond Rapidly to Amino Acid Availability.
  JOURNAL   Mol Cell. 2017 Oct 17. pii: S1097-2765(17)30704-9. doi:
            10.1016/j.molcel.2017.09.026.
  PUBMED    29056322
REFERENCE   2 (bases 1 to 7469)
  AUTHORS   .
  TITLE     Direct Submission
  JOURNAL   Exported May 13, 2021 from SnapGene Server 1.1.58
            http://www.snapgene.com
FEATURES             Location/Qualifiers
     source          1..7469
                     /organism="synthetic DNA construct"
                     /mol_type="other DNA"
     promoter        1..19
                     /label=T7 promoter
                     /note="promoter for bacteriophage T7 RNA polymerase"
     protein_bind    20..44
                     /label=lac operator
                     /bound_moiety="lac repressor encoded by lacI"
                     /note="The lac repressor binds to the lac operator to
                     inhibit transcription in E. coli. This inhibition can be
                     relieved by adding lactose or
                     isopropyl-beta-D-thiogalactopyranoside (IPTG)."
     RBS             59..81
                     /note="efficient ribosome binding site from bacteriophage
                     T7 gene 10 (Olins and Rangwala, 1989)"
     CDS             1045..1068
                     /codon_start=1
                     /product="8xHis affinity tag"
                     /label=8xHis
                     /translation="HHHHHHHH"
     promoter        1137..1155
                     /label=T7 promoter
                     /note="promoter for bacteriophage T7 RNA polymerase"
     protein_bind    1156..1180
                     /label=lac operator
                     /bound_moiety="lac repressor encoded by lacI"
                     /note="The lac repressor binds to the lac operator to
                     inhibit transcription in E. coli. This inhibition can be
                     relieved by adding lactose or
                     isopropyl-beta-D-thiogalactopyranoside (IPTG)."
     CDS             2435..2479
                     /codon_start=1
                     /product="affinity and epitope tag derived from pancreatic
                     ribonuclease A"
                     /label=S-Tag
                     /translation="KETAAAKFERQHMDS"
     primer_bind     complement(2517..2535)
                     /label=T7 Term
                     /note="T7 terminator, reverse primer"
     terminator      2531..2578
                     /label=T7 terminator
                     /note="transcription terminator for bacteriophage T7 RNA
                     polymerase"
     rep_origin      2615..3070
                     /direction=RIGHT
                     /label=f1 ori
                     /note="f1 bacteriophage origin of replication; arrow
                     indicates direction of (+) strand synthesis"
     primer_bind     complement(2702..2721)
                     /label=F1ori-R
                     /note="F1 origin, reverse primer"
     primer_bind     2912..2933
                     /label=F1ori-F
                     /note="F1 origin, forward primer"
     CDS             complement(3185..4045)
                     /codon_start=1
                     /gene="bla"
                     /product="beta-lactamase"
                     /label=AmpR
                     /note="confers resistance to ampicillin, carbenicillin, and
                     related antibiotics"
                     /translation="MSIQHFRVALIPFFAAFCLPVFAHPETLVKVKDAEDQLGARVGYI
                     ELDLNSGKILESFRPEERFPMMSTFKVLLCGAVLSRIDAGQEQLGRRIHYSQNDLVEYS
                     PVTEKHLTDGMTVRELCSAAITMSDNTAANLLLTTIGGPKELTAFLHNMGDHVTRLDRW
                     EPELNEAIPNDERDTTMPVAMATTLRKLLTGELLTLASRQQLIDWMEADKVAGPLLRSA
                     LPAGWFIADKSGAGERGSRGIIAALGPDGKPSRIVVIYTTGSQATMDERNRQIAEIGAS
                     LIKHW"
     primer_bind     3808..3827
                     /label=Amp-R
                     /note="Ampicillin resistance gene, reverse primer"
     promoter        complement(4046..4138)
                     /gene="bla"
                     /label=AmpR promoter
     rep_origin      4219..4807
                     /direction=RIGHT
                     /label=ori
                     /note="high-copy-number ColE1/pMB1/pBR322/pUC origin of
                     replication"
     primer_bind     4708..4727
                     /label=pBR322ori-F
                     /note="pBR322 origin, forward primer"
     primer_bind     4961..4978
                     /label=L4440
                     /note="L4440 vector, forward primer"
     misc_feature    4993..5132
                     /label=bom
                     /note="basis of mobility region from pBR322"
     primer_bind     complement(5058..5077)
                     /label=pRS-marker
                     /note="pRS vectors, use to sequence yeast selectable
                     marker"
     primer_bind     5218..5240
                     /label=pGEX 3'
                     /note="pGEX vectors, reverse primer"
     CDS             complement(5234..5425)
                     /codon_start=1
                     /gene="rop"
                     /product="Rop protein, which maintains plasmids at low copy
                     number"
                     /label=rop
                     /translation="MTKQEKTALNMARFIRSQTLTLLEKLNELDADEQADICESLHDHA
                     DELYRSCLARFGDDGENL"
     CDS             complement(5997..7079)
                     /codon_start=1
                     /gene="lacI"
                     /product="lac repressor"
                     /label=lacI
                     /note="The lac repressor binds to the lac operator to
                     inhibit transcription in E. coli. This inhibition can be
                     relieved by adding lactose or
                     isopropyl-beta-D-thiogalactopyranoside (IPTG)."
                     /translation="MKPVTLYDVAEYAGVSYQTVSRVVNQASHVSAKTREKVEAAMAEL
                     NYIPNRVAQQLAGKQSLLIGVATSSLALHAPSQIVAAIKSRADQLGASVVVSMVERSGV
                     EACKAAVHNLLAQRVSGLIINYPLDDQDAIAVEAACTNVPALFLDVSDQTPINSIIFSH
                     EDGTRLGVEHLVALGHQQIALLAGPLSSVSARLRLAGWHKYLTRNQIQPIAEREGDWSA
                     MSGFQQTMQMLNEGIVPTAMLVANDQMALGAMRAITESGLRVGADISVVGYDDTEDSSC
                     YIPPLTTIKQDFRLLGQTSVDRLLQLSQGQAVKGNQLLPVSLVKRKTTLAPNTQTASPR
                     ALADSLMQLARQVSRLESGQ"
     primer_bind     7041..7060
                     /label=LacI-R
                     /note="LacI, reverse primer"
     promoter        complement(7080..7157)
                     /gene="lacI"
                     /label=lacI promoter
     primer_bind     7363..7382
                     /label=pBRrevBam
                     /note="pBR322 vectors, tet region, downstream of BamHI,
                     reverse primer"
ORIGIN
        1 taatacgact cactataggg gaattgtgag cggataacaa ttcccctcta gaaataattt
       61 tgtttaactt taagaaggag atataccatg gcgccgaaca ccgctatgaa aaaaaaagtg
      121 ctgctgatgg gtaaatcggg ctcgggtaaa acctcaatgc gtagtattat ctttgcgaac
      181 tatattgcgc gtgatacccg tcgcctgggt gcaacgatcg acgtggaaca tagccacgtt
      241 cgctttctgg gtaacctggt gctgaatctg tgggattgcg gcggtcagga cacctttatg
      301 gaaaattatt tcacgtcgca acgtgataac atttttcgca atgtcgaagt gctgatctac
      361 gttttcgatg tcgaatcccg tgaactggaa aaagacatgc attattacca gtcctgcctg
      421 gaagcaattc tgcaaaactc accggatgct aaaatctttt gtctggtcca caaaatggac
      481 ctggtgcagg aagatcaacg tgacctgatt ttcaaagaac gcgaagaaga tctgcgtcgc
      541 ctgtcgcgtc cgctggaatg cgcgtgtttt cgcaccagca tctgggacga aacgctgtat
      601 aaagcctgga gctctattgt ttaccagctg atcccgaatg tccagcaact ggaaatgaac
      661 ctgcgtaatt tcgcacagat tatcgaagct gatgaagtgc tgctgtttga acgcgcaacc
      721 ttcctggtta tttcccatta tcagtgcaaa gaacaacgtg atgtgcaccg cttcgaaaaa
      781 atctcaaaca tcatcaaaca gttcaaactg agttgttcca aactggcggc ctcatttcag
      841 tcgatggaag tccgcaactc taattttgca gctttcattg atatcttcac cagtaatacg
      901 tacgttatgg tggttatgag cgacccgtct attccgagtg cggccaccct gattaacatc
      961 cgtaatgccc gcaaacattt tgaaaaactg gaacgtgttg atggcccgaa acacagcctg
     1021 ctgatgcgcg gtagcggtgg cagccatcac catcatcatc accatcatta agcggccgca
     1081 taatgcttaa gtcgaacaga aagtaatcgt attgtacacg gccgcataat cgaaattaat
     1141 acgactcact ataggggaat tgtgagcgga taacaattcc ccatcttagt atattagtta
     1201 agtataagaa ggagatatac atatgtcact gcaatacggt gctgaagaaa cgccgctggc
     1261 tggtagttat ggtgctgctg attcattccc gaaagatttt ggttatggcg ttgaagaaga
     1321 agaagaagaa gcggcggcgg cgggcggcgg cgtgggtgca ggtgccggtg gcggttgtgg
     1381 cccgggcggt gccgatagct ctaaaccgcg tattctgctg atgggcctgc gtcgcagtgg
     1441 taaaagttcc atccagaaag tggtttttca caccatgtcg ccgaacgaaa ccctgttcct
     1501 ggaaagcacg aacaaaatct acaaagatga catcagcaac tcatcgtttg tgaatttcca
     1561 gatttgggat tttccgggtc aaatggattt ctttgacccg acctttgact acgaaatgat
     1621 cttccgtggc acgggtgcgc tgatttatgt tatcgatgcc caagatgact acatggaagc
     1681 actgacccgc ctgcatatta cggtgtcaaa agcgtataaa gttaacccgg atatgaactt
     1741 cgaagttttc atccataaag tggatggcct gtcggatgac cacaaaattg aaacccagcg
     1801 tgatatccat caacgcgcaa acgatgacct ggcagacgct ggtctggaaa aactgcacct
     1861 gagtttttat ctgaccagca tttacgatca ttcaatcttt gaagcgttca gcaaagtcgt
     1921 gcagaaactg attccgcaac tgccgacgct ggaaaacctg ctgaacatct tcatcagtaa
     1981 ctccggcatc gaaaaagcct ttctgttcga tgttgtctct aaaatctaca tcgcaaccga
     2041 tagctctccg gtggacatgc agagttacga actgtgctgt gatatgattg acgtggttat
     2101 cgatgtttcc tgcatttatg gtctgaaaga agatggctca ggttcggctt acgacaaaga
     2161 atcaatggcg attatcaaac tgaacaatac cacggtcctg tatctgaaag aagtgaccaa
     2221 atttctggct ctggtgtgca ttctgcgtga agaatctttc gaacgcaaag gcctgatcga
     2281 ttacaacttc cattgtttcc gtaaagccat ccacgaagtt tttgaagtcg gcgtgacgag
     2341 ccatcgctct tgcggtcacc aaacgagcgc aagcagcctg aaagccctga cccacaatgg
     2401 caccccgcgt aatgcaatct gactcgagtc tggtaaagaa accgctgctg cgaaatttga
     2461 acgccagcac atggactcgt ctactagcgc agcttaatta acctaggctg ctgccaccgc
     2521 tgagcaataa ctagcataac cccttggggc ctctaaacgg gtcttgaggg gttttttgct
     2581 gaaaggagga actatatccg gattggcgaa tgggnnnnnn nnnnnnnnnn nnnnnnnnnn
     2641 nnnnnnnnnn nnnnnnnnnn nnnnnnnnnn nnnnnnnnnn nnnnnnnnnn nnnnnnnnnn
     2701 nnnnnnnnnn nnnnnnnnnn nnnnnnnnnn nnnnnnnncn nnnnnnnnnn nnnnnnnnnn
     2761 nnnnnnnnnn nnnnnnnnnn nnnnnnnnnn nnnnnnnnnn nnnnnnnnnn nnnnnnnnnn
     2821 nnnnnnnnnn annnnnnnnn nnnnnnnnnn nnnnnnnnnn nnnnnnnnnn nnnnnnnnnn
     2881 cctttgacgt tggagtccac gttctttaat agtggactct tgttccaaac tggaacaaca
     2941 ctcaacccta tctcggtcta ttcttttgat ttataaggga ttttgccgat ttcggcctat
     3001 tggttaaaaa atgagctgat ttaacaaaaa tttaacgcga attttaacaa aatattaacg
     3061 tttacaattt ctggcggcac gatggcatga gattatcaaa aaggatcttc acctagatcc
     3121 ttttaaatta aaaatgaagt tttaaatcaa tctaaagtat atatgagtaa acttggtctg
     3181 acagttacca atgcttaatc agtgaggcac ctatctcagc gatctgtcta tttcgttcat
     3241 ccatagttgc ctgactcccc gtcgtgtaga taactacgat acgggagggc ttaccatctg
     3301 gccccagtgc tgcaatgata ccgcgagacc cacgctcacc ggctccagat ttatcagcaa
     3361 taaaccagcc agccggaagg gccgagcgca gaagtggtcc tgcaacttta tccgcctcca
     3421 tccagtctat taattgttgc cgggaagcta gagtaagtag ttcgccagtt aatagtttgc
     3481 gcaacgttgt tgccattgct acaggcatcg tggtgtcacg ctcgtcgttt ggtatggctt
     3541 cattcagctc cggttcccaa cgatcaaggc gagttacatg atcccccatg ttgtgcaaaa
     3601 aagcggttag ctccttcggt cctccgatcg ttgtcagaag taagttggcc gcagtgttat
     3661 cactcatggt tatggcagca ctgcataatt ctcttactgt catgccatcc gtaagatgct
     3721 tttctgtgac tggtgagtac tcaaccaagt cattctgaga atagtgtatg cggcgaccga
     3781 gttgctcttg cccggcgtca atacgggata ataccgcgcc acatagcaga actttaaaag
     3841 tgctcatcat tggaaaacgt tcttcggggc gaaaactctc aaggatctta ccgctgttga
     3901 gatccagttc gatgtaaccc actcgtgcac ccaactgatc ttcagcatct tttactttca
     3961 ccagcgtttc tgggtgagca aaaacaggaa ggcaaaatgc cgcaaaaaag ggaataaggg
     4021 cgacacggaa atgttgaata ctcatactct tcctttttca atcatgattg aagcatttat
     4081 cagggttatt gtctcatgag cggatacata tttgaatgta tttagaaaaa taaacaaata
     4141 ggtcatgacc aaaatccctt aacgtgagtt ttcgttccac tgagcgtcag accccgtaga
     4201 aaagatcaaa ggatcttctt gagatccttt ttttctgcgc gtaatctgct gcttgcaaac
     4261 aaaaaaacca ccgctaccag cggtggtttg tttgccggat caagagctac caactctttt
     4321 tccgaaggta actggcttca gcagagcgca gataccaaat actgtccttc tagtgtagcc
     4381 gtagttaggc caccacttca agaactctgt agcaccgcct acatacctcg ctctgctaat
     4441 cctgttacca gtggctgctg ccagtggcga taagtcgtgt cttaccgggt tggactcaag
     4501 acgatagtta ccggataagg cgcagcggtc gggctgaacg gggggttcgt gcacacagcc
     4561 cagcttggag cgaacgacct acaccgaact gagataccta cagcgtgagc tatgagaaag
     4621 cgccacgctt cccgaaggga gaaaggcgga caggtatccg gtaagcggca gggtcggaac
     4681 aggagagcgc acgagggagc ttccaggggg aaacgcctgg tatctttata gtcctgtcgg
     4741 gtttcgccac ctctgacttg agcgtcgatt tttgtgatgc tcgtcagggg ggcggagcct
     4801 atggaaaaac gccagcaacg cggccttttt acggttcctg gccttttgct ggccttttgc
     4861 tcacatgttc tttcctgcgt tatcccctga ttctgtggat aaccgtatta ccgcctttga
     4921 gtgagctgat accgctcgcc gcagccgaac gaccgagcgc agcgagtcag tgagcgagga
     4981 agcggaagag cgcctgatgc ggtattttct ccttacgcat ctgtgcggta tttcacaccg
     5041 caatggtgca ctctcagtac aatctgctct gatgccgcat agttaagcca gtatacactc
     5101 cgctatcgct acgtgactgg gtcatggctg cgccccgaca cccgccaaca cccgctgacg
     5161 cgccctgacg ggcttgtctg ctcccggcat ccgcttacag acaagctgtg accgtctccg
     5221 ggagctgcat gtgtcagagg ttttcaccgt catcaccgaa acgcgcgagg cagctgcggt
     5281 aaagctcatc agcgtggtcg tgaagcgatt cacagatgtc tgcctgttca tccgcgtcca
     5341 gctcgttgag tttctccaga agcgttaatg tctggcttct gataaagcgg gccatgttaa
     5401 gggcggtttt ttcctgtttg gtcactgatg cctccgtgta agggggattt ctgttcatgg
     5461 gggtaatgat accgatgaaa cgagagagga tgctcacgat acgggttact gatgatgaac
     5521 atgcccggtt actggaacgt tgtgagggta aacaactggc ggtatggatg cggcgggacc
     5581 agagaaaaat cactcagggt caatgccagc gcttcgttaa tacagatgta ggtgttccac
     5641 agggtagcca gcagcatcct gcgatgcaga tccggaacat aatggtgcag ggcgctgact
     5701 tccgcgtttc cagactttac gaaacacgga aaccgaagac cattcatgtt gttgctcagg
     5761 tcgcagacgt tttgcagcag cagtcgcttc acgttcgctc gcgtatcggt gattcattct
     5821 gctaaccagt aaggcaaccc cgccagccta gccgggtcct caacgacagg agcacgatca
     5881 tgctagtcat gccccgcgcc caccggaagg agctgactgg gttgaaggct ctcaagggca
     5941 tcggtcgaga tcccggtgcc taatgagtga gctaacttac attaattgcg ttgcgctcac
     6001 tgcccgcttt ccagtcggga aacctgtcgt gccagctgca ttaatgaatc ggccaacgcg
     6061 cggggagagg cggtttgcgt attgggcgcc agggtggttt ttcttttcac cagtgagacg
     6121 ggcaacagct gattgccctt caccgcctgg ccctgagaga gttgcagcaa gcggtccacg
     6181 ctggtttgcc ccagcaggcg aaaatcctgt ttgatggtgg ttaacggcgg gatataacat
     6241 gagctgtctt cggtatcgtc gtatcccact accgagatgt ccgcaccaac gcgcagcccg
     6301 gactcggtaa tggcgcgcat tgcgcccagc gccatctgat cgttggcaac cagcatcgca
     6361 gtgggaacga tgccctcatt cagcatttgc atggtttgtt gaaaaccgga catggcactc
     6421 cagtcgcctt cccgttccgc tatcggctga atttgattgc gagtgagata tttatgccag
     6481 ccagccagac gcagacgcgc cgagacagaa cttaatgggc ccgctaacag cgcgatttgc
     6541 tggtgaccca atgcgaccag atgctccacg cccagtcgcg taccgtcttc atgggagaaa
     6601 ataatactgt tgatgggtgt ctggtcagag acatcaagaa ataacgccgg aacattagtg
     6661 caggcagctt ccacagcaat ggcatcctgg tcatccagcg gatagttaat gatcagccca
     6721 ctgacgcgtt gcgcgagaag attgtgcacc gccgctttac aggcttcgac gccgcttcgt
     6781 tctaccatcg acaccaccac gctggcaccc agttgatcgg cgcgagattt aatcgccgcg
     6841 acaatttgcg acggcgcgtg cagggccaga ctggaggtgg caacgccaat cagcaacgac
     6901 tgtttgcccg ccagttgttg tgccacgcgg ttgggaatgt aattcagctc cgccatcgcc
     6961 gcttccactt tttcccgcgt tttcgcagaa acgtggctgg cctggttcac cacgcgggaa
     7021 acggtctgat aagagacacc ggcatactct gcgacatcgt ataacgttac tggtttcaca
     7081 ttcaccaccc tgaattgact ctcttccggg cgctatcatg ccataccgcg aaaggttttg
     7141 cgccattcga tggtgtccgg gatctcgacg ctctccctta tgcgactcct gcattaggaa
     7201 gcagcccagt agtaggttga ggccgttgag caccaccgcc gcaaggaatg gtgcatgcaa
     7261 ggagatggcg cccaacagtc ccccggccac ggggcctgcc accataccca cgccgaaaca
     7321 agcgctcatg agcccgaagt ggcgagcccg atcttcccca tcggtgatgt cggcgatata
     7381 ggcgccagca accgcacctg tggcgccggt gatgccggcc acgatgcgtc cggcgtagag
     7441 gatcgagatc gatctcgatc ccgcgaaat
//
